Addgene plasmid #223552: pLJM1-PHD2
Purpose: Lentivirus transfer plasmid for expression of full length human PHD2
Depositing lab: Somshuvra Mukhopadhyay. Depositing organization: University of Texas at Austin. Publication: PHD2 enzyme is an intracellular manganese sensor that initiates the homeostatic response against elevated manganese. Gurol KC, Jursa T, Cho EJ, Fast W, Dalby KN, Smith DR, Mukhopadhyay S. Proc Natl Acad Sci U S A. 2024 Jun 25;121(26):e2402538121. doi: 10.1073/pnas.2402538121. Epub 2024 Jun 21. PubMed 38905240.
Backbone
  Vector backbone: pLJM1
  Backbone size w/o insert (bp): 7315
  Total vector size (bp): 8643
  Vector type: Mammalian Expression, Lentiviral
  Selectable markers: Puromycin
Growth in bacteria
  Bacterial resistance: Ampicillin, 100 μg/mL
  Growth temperature: 37°C
  Growth strain: NEB Stable
  Copy number: High Copy
Gene/Insert
  Gene/Insert name: PHD2 (alt name: EGLN1)
  Species: H. sapiens (human)
  Insert size (bp): 1328
  Entrez Gene: EGLN1 (a.k.a. C1orf12, ECYT3, HALAH, HIF-PH2, HIFPH2, HPH-2, HPH2, PHD2, SM20, ZMYND6)
  Promoter: CMV
  Tag / fusion protein: HA (N terminal on insert)
  Cloning method: Restriction Enzyme; 5′ cloning site NheI (not destroyed); 3′ cloning site EcoRI (not destroyed)
  Sequencing primers: 5′ CGCAAATGGGCGGTAGGCGTG; 3′ gacgtgaagaatgtgcgaga
Terms and licenses: Academic/Nonprofit Terms; Industry Terms: Not Available to Industry
How to cite: pLJM1-PHD2 was a gift from Somshuvra Mukhopadhyay (Addgene plasmid # 223552 ; http://n2t.net/addgene:223552 ; RRID:Addgene_223552)
