[The description below was written by a language model from this plasmid's Addgene catalogue record and pLannotate feature annotations shown in this document.]
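Description:
pLJM1-PHD2 is an 8.6 kb lentiviral transfer plasmid built on the pLJM1 backbone for expressing full-length human PHD2 (EGLN1), the prolyl hydroxylase that marks HIF-α subunits for oxygen-dependent degradation, in mammalian cells. In bacteria it is maintained through a high-copy ColE1/pUC-type origin with ampicillin selection (AmpR). An f1 origin and remnants of lac/lacZα cloning-vector sequence, along with T3 and T7 promoters, are carried over from the backbone.

The viral portion has a third-generation, self-inactivating layout. An RSV promoter fused to a truncated HIV-1 5' LTR drives production of the genomic RNA in packaging cells. It is followed by the Ψ packaging signal with a partial gag sequence, the Rev response element for Rev-dependent nuclear export, and a ΔU3 3' LTR, which disables LTR promoter activity after integration. An SV40 poly(A) signal and SV40 origin lie downstream of the 3' LTR.

Between the LTRs, a CMV enhancer/promoter drives the EGLN1 coding sequence, which was cloned between NheI and EcoRI sites. The catalogue entry lists an N-terminal HA tag, although the feature table does not annotate it separately. A residual U6 promoter fragment sits upstream of the CMV element. Downstream of the insert come the cPPT/CTS element, which aids nuclear import of the reverse-transcribed genome, and an hPGK promoter driving puromycin N-acetyltransferase, so transduced cells can be selected with puromycin.

The plasmid is meant to be co-transfected with separate packaging and envelope plasmids to make replication-incompetent virus for stable PHD2 expression. The associated work examines PHD2 as an intracellular manganese sensor.
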