Features (pLannotate 1.2.2; 28 found; start..end, strand, type, name):
    314..439     -  misc_feature   HIV-1 Ψ: packaging signal of human immunodeficiency virus type 1
    486..666     -  LTR            5' LTR (truncated): truncated 5' long terminal repeat (LTR) from HIV-1
    667..893     -  promoter       RSV promoter: Rous sarcoma virus enhancer/promoter
    921..939     -  promoter       T3 promoter: promoter for bacteriophage T3 RNA polymerase
    984..1000    -  protein_bind   lac operator: The lac repressor binds to the lac operator to inhibit transcription in E. coli. This inhibition can be relieved by adding lactose or isopropyl-β-D-thiogalactopyranoside (IPTG). lac repressor encoded by lacI
   1008..1038    -  promoter       lac promoter: promoter for the E. coli lac operon
   1053..1074    -  protein_bind   CAP binding site: CAP binding activates transcription in the presence of cAMP. E. coli catabolite activator protein
   1087..1179    -  CDS            lacI (fragment): lac repressor; lacI; The lac repressor binds to the lac operator to inhibit transcription in E. coli. This inhibition can be relieved by adding lactose or isopropyl-β-D-thiogalactopyranoside (IPTG).
   1362..1950    -  rep_origin     ori: high-copy-number ColE1/pMB1/pBR322/pUC origin of replication
   2121..2981    -  CDS            AmpR: β-lactamase; bla; confers resistance to ampicillin, carbenicillin, and related antibiotics
   2982..3086    -  promoter       AmpR promoter: bla
   3139..3567    -  rep_origin     f1 ori (sequence partly withheld): f1 bacteriophage origin of replication; arrow indicates direction of (+) strand synthesis
   3572..3727    -  CDS            lacZα (fragment): LacZα fragment of β-galactosidase; lacZ fragment
   3735..3753    +  promoter       T7 promoter: promoter for bacteriophage T7 RNA polymerase
   3774..3909    -  rep_origin     SV40 ori: SV40 origin of replication
   3949..4070    -  polyA_signal   SV40 poly(A) signal: SV40 polyadenylation signal
   4142..4375    -  LTR            3' LTR (ΔU3): self-inactivating 3' long terminal repeat (LTR) from HIV-1
   4377..4460    -  CDS            nef (fragment): NEF_HV1Z2 - Experimental evidence at protein level: Swiss-Prot protein existence level 1. Extracellular Nef protein targets CD4(+) T-lymphocytes for apoptosis by interacting with CXCR4 surface receptors. From Human immunodeficiency virus type 1 group M subtype D (isolate Z2/CDC-Z34) (HIV-1).
   4503..5102    -  CDS            PuroR (fragment): puromycin N-acetyltransferase; pac from Streptomyces; confers resistance to puromycin
   5124..5634    -  promoter       hPGK promoter: human phosphoglycerate kinase 1 promoter
   5683..5800    -  misc_feature   cPPT/CTS: central polypurine tract and central termination sequence of HIV-1
   5845..7119    -  CDS            EGLN1: EGLN1_HUMAN - Also known as C1orf12. Experimental evidence at protein level: Swiss-Prot protein existence level 1. Cellular oxygen sensor that catalyzes, under normoxic conditions, the post-translational formation of 4-hydroxyproline in hypoxia-inducible factor (HIF) alpha proteins. Hydroxylates a specific proline found in each of the oxygen-dependent degradation (ODD) domains (N-terminal, NODD, and C-terminal, CODD) of HIF1A. Also hydroxylates HIF2A. Has a preference for the CODD site for both HIF1A and HIF1B. Hydroxylated HIFs are then targeted for proteasomal degradation via the von Hippel-
   7192..7395    -  promoter       CMV promoter: human cytomegalovirus (CMV) immediate early promoter
   7396..7530    -  enhancer       CMV enhancer (fragment): human cytomegalovirus immediate early enhancer; contains an 18-bp deletion relative to the standard CMV enhancer
   7521..7704    -  promoter       U6 promoter (fragment): RNA polymerase III promoter for human U6 snRNA
   7754..7854    -  CDS            Rev (fragment): human immunodeficiency virus 1 (HIV-1) Rev protein; rev; enhances nuclear export of unspliced and incompletely spliced viral mRNAs
   8231..8464    -  misc_feature   RRE: The Rev response element (RRE) of HIV-1 allows for Rev-dependent mRNA export from the nucleus to the cytoplasm.
   8610..330     -  CDS            HIV-1 gag (fragment) (across the origin): gag protein from human immunodeficiency virus 1; gag
>Addgene plasmid #223552 | pLJM1-PHD2 | addgene full sequence | sequence record 446483 | Addgene NGS Result
TGTTTTGCTCTTCCTCTATCTTGTCTAAAGCTTCCTTGGTGTCTTTTATCTCTATCCTTTGATGCACACA
ATAGAGGGTTGCTACTGTATTATATAATGATCTAAGTTCTTCTGATCCTGTCTGAAGGGATGGTTGTAGC
TGTCCCAGTATTTGTCTACAGCCTTCTGATGTTTCTAACAGGCCAGGATTAACTGCGAATCGTTCTAGCT
CCCTGCTTGCCCATACTATATGTTTTAATTTATATTTTTTCTTTCCCCCTGGCCTTAACCGAATTTTTTC
CCATCGCGATCTAATTCTCCCCCGCTTAATACTGACGCTCTCGCACCCATCTCTCTCCTTCTAGCCTCCG
CTAGTCAAAATTTTTGGCGTACTCACCAGTCGCCGCCCCTCGCCTCTTGCCGTGCGCGCTTCAGCAAGCC
GAGTCCTGCGTCGAGAGAGCTCCTCTGGTTTCCCTTTCGCTTTCAAGTCCCTGTTCGGGCGCCACTGCTA
GAGATTTTCCACACTGACTAAAAGGGTCTGAGGGATCTCTAGTTACCAGAGTCACACAACAGACGGGCAC
ACACTACTTGAAGCACTCAAGGCAAGCTTTATTGAGGCTTAAGCAGTGGGTTCCCTAGTTAGCCAGAGAG
CTCCCAGGCTCAGATCTGGTCTAACCAGAGAGACCCGTTTATGTATCGAGCTAGGCACTTAAATACAATA
TCTCTGCAATGCGGCAATTCAGTGGTTCGTCCAATCCATGTCAGACCCGTCTGTTGCCTTCCTAATAAGG
CACGATCGTACCACCTTACTTCCACCAATCGGCATGCACGGTGCTTTTTCTCTCCTTGTAAGGCATGTTG
CTAACTCATCGTTACCATGTTGCAAGACTACAAGAGTATTGCATAAGACTACATTAAGCTTGCAGCTCCA
GCTTTTGTTCCCTTTAGTGAGGGTTAATTGCGCGCTTGGCGTAATCATGGTCATAGCTGTTTCCTGTGTG
AAATTGTTATCCGCTCACAATTCCACACAACATACGAGCCGGAAGCATAAAGTGTAAAGCCTGGGGTGCC
TAATGAGTGAGCTAACTCACATTAATTGCGTTGCGCTCACTGCCCGCTTTCCAGTCGGGAAACCTGTCGT
GCCAGCTGCATTAATGAATCGGCCAACGCGCGGGGAGAGGCGGTTTGCGTATTGGGCGCTCTTCCGCTTC
CTCGCTCACTGACTCGCTGCGCTCGGTCGTTCGGCTGCGGCGAGCGGTATCAGCTCACTCAAAGGCGGTA
ATACGGTTATCCACAGAATCAGGGGATAACGCAGGAAAGAACATGTGAGCAAAAGGCCAGCAAAAGGCCA
GGAACCGTAAAAAGGCCGCGTTGCTGGCGTTTTTCCATAGGCTCCGCCCCCCTGACGAGCATCACAAAAA
TCGACGCTCAAGTCAGAGGTGGCGAAACCCGACAGGACTATAAAGATACCAGGCGTTTCCCCCTGGAAGC
TCCCTCGTGCGCTCTCCTGTTCCGACCCTGCCGCTTACCGGATACCTGTCCGCCTTTCTCCCTTCGGGAA
GCGTGGCGCTTTCTCATAGCTCACGCTGTAGGTATCTCAGTTCGGTGTAGGTCGTTCGCTCCAAGCTGGG
CTGTGTGCACGAACCCCCCGTTCAGCCCGACCGCTGCGCCTTATCCGGTAACTATCGTCTTGAGTCCAAC
CCGGTAAGACACGACTTATCGCCACTGGCAGCAGCCACTGGTAACAGGATTAGCAGAGCGAGGTATGTAG
GCGGTGCTACAGAGTTCTTGAAGTGGTGGCCTAACTACGGCTACACTAGAAGAACAGTATTTGGTATCTG
CGCTCTGCTGAAGCCAGTTACCTTCGGAAAAAGAGTTGGTAGCTCTTGATCCGGCAAACAAACCACCGCT
GGTAGCGGTGGTTTTTTTGTTTGCAAGCAGCAGATTACGCGCAGAAAAAAAGGATCTCAAGAAGATCCTT
TGATCTTTTCTACGGGGTCTGACGCTCAGTGGAACGAAAACTCACGTTAAGGGATTTTGGTCATGAGATT
ATCAAAAAGGATCTTCACCTAGATCCTTTTAAATTAAAAATGAAGTTTTAAATCAATCTAAAGTATATAT
GAGTAAACTTGGTCTGACAGTTACCAATGCTTAATCAGTGAGGCACCTATCTCAGCGATCTGTCTATTTC
GTTCATCCATAGTTGCCTGACTCCCCGTCGTGTAGATAACTACGATACGGGAGGGCTTACCATCTGGCCC
CAGTGCTGCAATGATACCGCGAGACCCACGCTCACCGGCTCCAGATTTATCAGCAATAAACCAGCCAGCC
GGAAGGGCCGAGCGCAGAAGTGGTCCTGCAACTTTATCCGCCTCCATCCAGTCTATTAATTGTTGCCGGG
AAGCTAGAGTAAGTAGTTCGCCAGTTAATAGTTTGCGCAACGTTGTTGCCATTGCTACAGGCATCGTGGT
GTCACGCTCGTCGTTTGGTATGGCTTCATTCAGCTCCGGTTCCCAACGATCAAGGCGAGTTACATGATCC
CCCATGTTGTGCAAAAAAGCGGTTAGCTCCTTCGGTCCTCCGATCGTTGTCAGAAGTAAGTTGGCCGCAG
TGTTATCACTCATGGTTATGGCAGCACTGCATAATTCTCTTACTGTCATGCCATCCGTAAGATGCTTTTC
TGTGACTGGTGAGTACTCAACCAAGTCATTCTGAGAATAGTGTATGCGGCGACCGAGTTGCTCTTGCCCG
GCGTCAATACGGGATAATACCGCGCCACATAGCAGAACTTTAAAAGTGCTCATCATTGGAAAACGTTCTT
CGGGGCGAAAACTCTCAAGGATCTTACCGCTGTTGAGATCCAGTTCGATGTAACCCACTCGTGCACCCAA
CTGATCTTCAGCATCTTTTACTTTCACCAGCGTTTCTGGGTGAGCAAAAACAGGAAGGCAAAATGCCGCA
AAAAAGGGAATAAGGGCGACACGGAAATGTTGAATACTCATACTCTTCCTTTTTCAATATTATTGAAGCA
TTTATCAGGGTTATTGTCTCATGAGCGGATACATATTTGAATGTATTTAGAAAAATAAACAAATAGGGGT
TCCGCGCACATTTCCCCGAAAAGTGCCACCTAAATTGTAAGCGTTAATATTTTGTTAAAATTCGCGTTAA
ATTTTTGTTAAATCAGCTCATTTTTTAACCAATAGGCCGAAATCGGCAAAATCCCTTATAAATCAAAAGA
ATAGACCGAGATAGGGT
[37 nt withheld, positions 3238-3274]
AAAGAACGTGGACTCCAACGTCAAAGG
[49 nt withheld, positions 3302-3350]
T
[91 nt withheld, positions 3352-3442]
G
[124 nt withheld, positions 3444-3567]
CCCATTCGCCATTCAGGCTGCGCAACTGTTGGGAAGGGCGATCGGTGCGGGCCTCTTCGCTATTACGCCA
GCTGGCGAAAGGGGGATGTGCTGCAAGGCGATTAAGTTGGGTAACGCCAGGGTTTTCCCAGTCACGACGT
TGTAAAACGACGGCCAGTGAGCGCGCGTAATACGACTCACTATAGGGCGAATTGGGTACGTCCCTAGGCC
TCCAAAAAAGCCTCCTCACTACTTCTGGAATAGCTCAGAGGCCGAGGCGGCCTCGGCCTCTGCATAAATA
AAAAAAATTAGTCAGCCATGGGGCGGAGAATGGGCGGAACTGGGCGGAGTTAGGGGCGGGATGGGCGGAG
TTAGGGGCGGGATAGCTAGAGCCAGACATGATAAGATACATTGATGAGTTTGGACAAACCACAACTAGAA
TGCAGTGAAAAAAATGCTTTATTTGTGAAATTTGTGATGCTATTGCTTTATTTGTAACCATTATAAGCTG
CAATAAACAAGTTCCTCTCACTCTCTGATATTCATTTCTTTGCAAGTTATAAATACTGAATAATAAGATG
ACATGAACTACTACTGCTAGAGATTTTCCACACTGACTAAAAGGGTCTGAGGGATCTCTAGTTACCAGAG
TCACACAACAGACGGGCACACACTACTTGAAGCACTCAAGGCAAGCTTTATTGAGGCTTAAGCAGTGGGT
TCCCTAGTTAGCCAGAGAGCTCCCAGGCTCAGATCTGGTCTAACCAGAGAGACCCAGTACAAGCAAAAAG
CAGATCTTGTCTTCGTTGGGAGTGAATTAGCCCTTCCAGTCCCCCCTTTTCTTTTAAAAAGTGGCTAAGA
TCTACAGCTGCCTTGTAAGTCATTGGTCTTAAAGGTACCGATGCATGGGGTCGTGCGCTCCTTTCGGTCG
GGCGCTGCGGGTCGTGGGGCGGGCGTCAGGCACTGGGCTTGCGGGTCATGCACCAGGTGCGCGGTCCTTC
GGGCACCTCGACGTCGGCGGTGACGGTGAAGCCGAGCCGCTCGTAGAAGGGGAGGTTGCGGGGCGCGGAG
GTCTCCAGGAAGGCGGGCACCCCGGCGCGCTCGGCCGCCTCCACTCCGGGGAGCACGACGGCGCTGCCCA
GACCCTTGCCCTGGTGGTCGGGCGAGACGCCGACGGTGGCCAGGAACCACGCGGGCTCCTTGGGCCGGTG
CGGCGCCAGGAGGCCTTCCATCTGTTGCTGCGCGGCCAGCCGGGAACCGCTCAACTCGGCCATGCGCGGG
CCGATCTCGGCGAACACCGCCCCCGCTTCGACGCTCTCCGGCGTGGTCCAGACCGCCACCGCGGCGCCGT
CGTCCGCGACCCACACCTTGCCGATGTCGAGCCCGACGCGCGTGAGGAAGAGTTCTTGCAGCTCGGTGAC
CCGCTCGATGTGGCGGTCCGGATCGACGGTGTGGCGCGTGGCGGGGTAGTCGGCGAACGCGGCGGCGAGG
GTGCGTACGGCCCTGGGGACGTCGTCGCGGGTGGCGAGGCGCACCGTGGGCTTGTACTCGGTCATGGTAA
GCTCCGGTGGATCCCCCTGGGGAGAGAGGTCGGTGATTCGGTCAACGAGGGAGCCGACTGCCGACGTGCG
CTCCGGAGGCTTGCAGAATGCGGAACACCGCGCGGGCAGGAACAGGGCCCACACTACCGCCCCACACCCC
GCCTCCCGCACCGCCCCTTCCCGGCCGCTGCTCTCGGCGCGCCCTGCTGAGCAGCCGCTATTGGCCACAG
CCCATCGCGGTCGGCGCGCTGCCATTGCTCCCTGGCGCTGTCCGTCTGCGAGGGTACTAGTGAGACGTGC
GGCTTCCGTTTGTCACGTCCGGCACGCCGCGAACCGCAAGGAACCTTCCCGACTTAGGGGCGGAGCAGGA
AGCGTCGCCGGGGGGCCCACAAGGGTAGCGGCGAAGATCCGGGTGACGCTGCGAACGGACGTGAAGAATG
TGCGAGACCCAGGGTCGGCGCCGCTGCGTTTCCCGGAACCACGCCCAGAGCAGCCGCGTCCCTGCGCAAA
CCCAGGGCTGCCTTGGAAAAGGCGCAACCCCAACCCCCTCGAGCCGCGGCCAAAGTGGATCTCTGCTGTC
CCTGTAATAAACCCGAAAATTTTGAATTTTTGTAATTTGTTTTTGTAATTCTTTAGTTTGTATGTCTGTT
GCTATTATGTCTACTATTCTTTCCCCTGCACTGTACCCCCCAATCCCCCCTTTTCTTTTAAAATTGTGGA
TGAATACTGCCATTTGTCTCGAGGTCGAGAATTCCTAGAAGACGTCTTTACCGACCGAATCTGAAGGTTT
ATTGAGTTCAACCCTCACACCTTTTTCACCTGTTAGATATTTTACTTTAGCTCGTGCTCTCTCATCTGCA
TCAAAATACCAAACAGTTATTGCGTACCTTGTAGCATATGCTGGTTGTACTTCATGAGGGTTGCGACGGT
CAGACCAGAAAAACAGCAGTCTATCAAATTTGGGTTCAATGTCAGCAAACTGGGCTTTGCCTTCTGGAAA
AATTCGAAGTATACCTCCACTTACCTTGGCATCCCAGTCTTTATTAAGATAATATATACATGTCACACAT
CTTCCATCTCCATTTGGATTATCAACATGACGTACATAACCCGTTCCATTGCCCGGATAACAAGCAACCA
TGGCTTTCGTCCGGCCATTGATTTTGTAGCTGCCCAGCTTCCCGTTACAGTGGCGTATCAGGTCGTCCAT
GCTGCTCATGAGCAGCCCAATGGTTTCGCAGCCGGGCTCCTTGCCCTCGATCCAGGTGATCTTATCGCCT
CGGATGTCCTTGGACGAGTCACTCTTCTGGCTGACCAGCTGCCCGTCCGTGAACTTCCCGGTGTCGTGCA
GGGCGCGCACCTCGTCGCCGATCTGCTGTCCGGTCTCCTTGCCGAGGAAGTCGTCCACCACACAGATGCC
GTGCTTGTTCATGCACGGCACGATGTACTCGAGCGCCAGCTTCAGCGCCGGCAGGGGCTTCGTCTGCCCG
TTGGGCCGCAGGCCGCCGCCGGGGCTCAGCGCATCCCCGGGCGTGTTGCTTGGGGGGTACAGGTTCGCCT
TCTCCTGGAACAGCGATGAGCGGGCCGGCGGCTCCTCCTTGCCGGGCTCGGCTTCGGCAGCCACCGCCGA
GCCCTGGCCGCCGGCGGCCGCACGACACGGCGACGCGGCCGCCGCTGGGTCGGCCGGGGGCTTGGCCTTT
ACTTTTCCCTTGGCCGCGTCCCCGGAGGCGTTGTCCCGGCGCGCCGCTGCCTTCCTGGGCTCCCGGGCCC
CGGCCCTGGGCGGCGGCACTGCAGCCGGCGGCGCGGGGCCGGAATGCTGGTGTGGGCCCACTCCGTGGCC
GAGGGCGCCCTCGCTGCCCTGGCACACGAGCTTGTGCTTCTTCCAGTCCTGACGCTGGTGCTCCTTGCAG
CAGTAGAAGGAGCTGCGGCAGCGGCTGCAGCGCAGCAGGTTCTCCATCTTCCCGCACAGCTCGCAGTACT
GCCGGTCTCGCTCGCTCGGGCTCGGCCCGCCGGGCCCGCCGCTGTCATTGGCGGATCCAGCATAATCTGG
AACATCATATGGATACATGGTGGCAAGCTAGCGGATCTGACGGTTCACTAAACCAGCTCTGCTTATATAG
ACCTCCCACCGTACACGCCTACCGCCCATTTGCGTCAATGGGGCGGAGTTGTTACGACATTTTGGAAAGT
CCCGTTGATTTTGGTGCCAAAACAAACTCCCATTGACGTCAATGGGGTGGAGACTTGGAAATCCCCGTGA
GTCAAACCGCTATCCACGCCCATTGATGTACTGCCAAAACCGCATCACCATGGTAATAGCGATGACTAAT
ACGTAGATGTACTGCCAAGTAGGAAAGTCCCATAAGGTCATGTACTGGGCATAATGCCAGGCGGGCCATT
TACCGTCATTGACGTCAATAGGGGGCGTACTTGGCATATGATAGTCCATTTTAAAACATAATTTTAAAAC
TGCAAACTACCCAAGAAATTATTACTTTCTACGTCACGTATTTTGTACTAATATCTTTGTGTTTACAGTC
AAATTAATTCCAATTATCTCTCTAACAGCCTTGTATCGTATATGCAAATATGAAGGAATCATGGGAAATA
GGCCCTCGGTGAAGGGGGCGGCCGCTCGAGGCTAGTCTCGTGATCGATACCGTCGAGATCCGTTCACTAA
TCGAATGGATCTGTCTCTGTCTCTCTCTCCACCTTCTTCTTCTATTCCTTCGGGCCTGTCGGGTCCCCTC
GGGGTTGGGAGGTGGGTCTGAAACGATAATGGTGAATATCCCTGCCTAACTCTATTCACTATAGAAAGTA
CAGCAAAAACTATTCTTAAACCTACCAAGCCTCCTACTATCATTATGAATAATTTTATATACCACAGCCA
ATTTGTTATGTTAAACCAATTCCACAAACTTGCCCATTTATCTAATTCCAATAATTCTTGTTCATTCTTT
TCTTGCTGGTTTTGCGATTCTTCAATTAAGGAGTGTATTAAGCTTGTGTAATTGTTAATTTCTCTGTCCC
ACTCCATCCAGGTCGTGTGATTCCAAATCTGTTCCAGAGATTTATTACTCCAACTAGCATTCCAAGGCAC
AGCAGTGGTGCAAATGAGTTTTCCAGAGCAACCCCAAATCCCCAGGAGCTGTTGATCCTTTAGGTATCTT
TCCACAGCCAGGATTCTTGCCTGGAGCTGCTTGATGCCCCAGACTGTGAGTTGCAACAGATGCTGTTGCG
CCTCAATAGCCCTCAGCAAATTGTTCTGCTGCTGCACTATACCAGACAATAATTGTCTGGCCTGTACCGT
CAGCGTCATTGACGCTGCGCCCATAGTGCTTCCTGCTGCTCCCAAGAACCCAAGGAACAAAGCTCCTATT
CCCACTGCTCTTTTTTCTCTCTGCACCACTCTTCTCTTTGCCTTGGTGGGTGCTACTCCTAATGGTTCAA
TTTTTACTACTTTATATTTATATAATTCACTTCTCCAATTGTCCCTCATATCTCCTCCTCCAGGTCTGAA
GATCAGCGGCCGCTTGCTGTGCGGTGGTCTTACTTT
